Addgene plasmid #54384: LIIIalpha F C-D
Purpose: (Empty Backbone)
Depositing lab: Martin Parniske. Depositing organization: Ludwig-Maximilians-Universitaet Muenchen (LMU). Publication: A modular plasmid assembly kit for multigene expression, gene silencing and silencing rescue in plants. Binder A, Lambert J, Morbitzer R, Popp C, Ott T, Lahaye T, Parniske M. PLoS One. 2014 Feb 13;9(2):e88218. doi: 10.1371/journal.pone.0088218. eCollection 2014. PubMed 24551083.
Backbone
  Vector backbone: Xpre-K (pICH50505)
  Backbone manufacturer: Icon Genetics
  Vector type: plant expression
Growth in bacteria
  Bacterial resistance: Chloramphenicol and Kanamycin, 25 & 50 μg/mL
  Growth temperature: 37°C
  Growth strain: DB3.1
  Copy number: High Copy
Gene/Insert
  Gene/Insert name: None
Terms and licenses: Academic/Nonprofit Terms; Industry Terms: Not Available to Industry
Depositor comments: binary expression vector. LIII/LV backbone.
How to cite: LIIIalpha F C-D was a gift from Martin Parniske (Addgene plasmid # 54384 ; http://n2t.net/addgene:54384 ; RRID:Addgene_54384)
