[The description below was written by a language model from this plasmid's Addgene catalogue record and pLannotate feature annotations shown in this document.]
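Description:
LIIIalpha F C-D is an empty binary plant expression vector built on the Xpre-K (pICH50505) backbone from Icon Genetics. It belongs to a modular plasmid assembly kit for multigene expression, gene silencing and silencing rescue in plants. The depositor describes it as a level III/level V (LIII/LV) backbone, meaning it acts as a recipient for higher-order assemblies of previously built modules rather than carrying a gene of its own. The record does not explain the "F C-D" part of the name or state which restriction enzymes or overhangs are used for assembly.

The 6.6 kb plasmid has two replication systems. A high-copy ColE1/pUC-type origin supports propagation in E. coli. The pVS1 origin, with its RepA replication protein and StaA stability protein, supports stable maintenance in Agrobacterium. A short fragment of an incP oriV is also annotated. Backbone selection relies on a kanamycin resistance gene, aph(3')-Ia, located outside the T-DNA, and a T7 promoter lies nearby.

Between the nopaline-type left and right T-DNA border repeats sits a counter-selection cassette in place of a payload. It comprises a chloramphenicol acetyltransferase gene with its promoter, a lac UV5 promoter, a ccdA fragment and an intact ccdB gene encoding the gyrase poison. A partial attR1 site flanks one side, probably a remnant of the Gateway-derived source of the cassette. Because of ccdB, the empty vector has to be grown in a tolerant strain such as DB3.1 under chloramphenicol and kanamycin. When assembled inserts replace the cassette, recombinant clones can be recovered in standard E. coli strains. No plant promoter, terminator or plant selectable marker is annotated within the T-DNA, so these would have to come from the inserted modules.
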