Features (pLannotate 1.2.2; 15 found; start..end, strand, type, name):
     50..110     -  rep_origin     oriV (fragment): incP origin of replication
    316..510     -  rep_origin     pVS1 oriV: origin of replication for the Pseudomonas plasmid pVS1 (Heeb et al., 2000)
    576..1649    -  CDS            pVS1 RepA: replication protein from the Pseudomonas plasmid pVS1 (Heeb et al., 2000)
   2078..2707    -  CDS            pVS1 StaA: stability protein from the Pseudomonas plasmid pVS1 (Heeb et al., 2000)
   2971..2995    +  misc_feature   LB T-DNA repeat: left border repeat from nopaline C58 T-DNA
   3084..3193    +  protein_bind   attR1 (fragment): mutant version of attR; recombination site for the Gateway® LR reaction LR Clonase™
   3230..3260    +  promoter       lac UV5 promoter: E. coli lac promoter with an "up" mutation
   3284..3313    +  promoter       cat promoter (fragment): promoter of the E. coli cat gene encoding chloramphenicol acetyltransferase
   3314..3970    +  CDS            cat: CAT_ECOLX - Experimental evidence at protein level: Swiss-Prot protein existence level 1. This enzyme is an effector of chloramphenicol resistance in bacteria. From Escherichia coli. This protein is used as a marker in many commonly used cloning vectors, such as pACYC184.
   4152..4310    +  CDS            ccdA (fragment): CCDA_ECO57 - Also known as H, letA. Experimental evidence at protein level: Swiss-Prot protein existence level 1. Antitoxin component of a type II toxin-antitoxin (TA) system which inhibits the post-segregational killing (PSK) of plasmid-free cells, also referred to as a plasmid addiction system. Binds to and blocks the activity of CcdB; will also remove bound CcdB protein from the CcdB-GyrA complex by forming a CcdA-CcdB complex, a process termed rejuvenation. Functions as a transcriptional corepressor for the ccdAB operon, repression also requires CcdB (By similarity). From Escherichia coli
   4315..4620    +  CDS            ccdB: CcdB, a bacterial toxin that poisons DNA gyrase; ccdB; Plasmids containing the ccdB gene cannot be propagated in standard E. coli strains.
   4706..4730    +  misc_feature   RB T-DNA repeat: right border repeat from nopaline C58 T-DNA
   4853..5441    -  rep_origin     ori: high-copy-number ColE1/pMB1/pBR322/pUC origin of replication
   5580..5598    -  promoter       T7 promoter: promoter for bacteriophage T7 RNA polymerase
   5732..6541    +  CDS            KanR: aminoglycoside phosphotransferase; aph(3')-Ia; confers resistance to kanamycin in bacteria or G418 (Geneticin®) in eukaryotes
>Addgene plasmid #54384 | LIIIalpha F C-D | depositor full sequence | sequence record 84604 | Full Sequence
CAAAATCCCTTAACGTGAGTTACGCGTCGTTCCACTGAGCGTCAGACCCCTGCCATTTTTGGGGTGAGGC
CGTTCGCGGCCGAGGGGCGCAGCCCCTGGGGGGATGGGAGCTCGGTGCCTTGATGTGGGCGCCGGCGGTC
GAGTGGCGACGGCGCGGCTTGTCCGCGCCCTGGTAGATTGCCTGGCCGTAGGCCAGCCATTTTTGAGCGG
CCAGCGGCCGCGATAGGCCGACGCGAAGCGGCGGGGCGTAGGGAGCGCAGCGACCGAAGGGTAGGCGCTT
TTTGCAGCTCTTCGGCTGTGCGCTGGCCAGACAGTTATGCACAGGCCAGGCGGGTTTTAAGAGTTTTAAT
AAGTTTTAAAGAGTTTTAGGCGGAAAAATCGCCTTTTTTCTCTTTTATATCAGTCACTTACATGTGTGAC
CGGTTCCCAATGTACGGCTTTGGGTTCCCAATGTACGGGTTCCGGTTCCCAATGTACGGCTTTGGGTTCC
CAATGTACGTGCTATCCACAGGAAAGAAGCTTTTTCGACCTTTTTCCCCTGCTAGGGCAATTTGCCCTAG
CATCTGCTCCGTACATTAGGAACCGGCGGATGCTTCGCCCTCGATCAGGTTGCGGTAGCGCATGACTAGG
ATCGGGCCAGCCTGCCCCGCCTCCTCCTTCAAATCGTACTCCGGCAGGTCATTTGACCCGATCAGCTTGC
GCACGGTGAAACAGAACTTCTTGAACTCTCCGGCGCTGCCACTGCGTTCGTAGATCGTCTTGAACAACCA
TCTGGCTTCTGCCTTGCCTGCGGCGCGGCGTGCCAGGCGGTAGAGAAAACGGCCGATGCCGGGATCGATC
AAAAAGTAATCGGGGTGAACCGTCAGCACGTCCGGGTTCTTGCCTTCTGTGATCTCGCGGTACATCCAAT
CAGCTAGCTCGATCTCGATGTACTCCGGCCGCCCGGTTTCGCTCTTTACGATCTTGTAGCGGCTAATCAA
GGCTTCACCCTCGGATACCGTCACCAGGCGGCCGTTCTTGGCCTTCTTCGTACGCTGCATGGCAACGTGC
GTGGTGTTTAACCGAATGCAGGTTTCTACCAGGTCGTCTTTCTGCTTTCCGCCATCGGCTCGCCGGCAGA
ACTTGAGTACGTCCGCAACGTGTGGACGGAACACGCGGCCGGGCTTGTCTCCCTTCCCTTCCCGGTATCG
GTTCATGGATTCGGTTAGATGGGAAACCGCCATCAGTACCAGGTCGTAATCCCACACACTGGCCATGCCG
GCCGGCCCTGCGGAAACCTCTACGTGCCCGTCTGGAAGCTCGTAGCGGATCACCTCGCCAGCTCGTCGGT
CACGCTTCGACAGACGGAAAACGGCCACGTCCATGATGCTGCGACTATCGCGGGTGCCCACGTCATAGAG
CATCGGAACGAAAAAATCTGGTTGCTCGTCGCCCTTGGGCGGCTTCCTAATCGACGACGCACCGGCTGCC
GGCGGTTGCCGGGATTCTTTGCGGATTCGATCAGCGGCCGCTTGCCACGATTCACCGGGGCGTGCTTCTG
CCTCGATGCGTTGCCGCTGGGCGGCCTGCGCGGCCTTCAACTTCTCCACCAGGTCATCACCCAGCGCCGC
GCCGATTTGTACCGGGCCGGATGGTTTGCGACCGCTCACGCCGATTCCTCGGGCTTGGGGGTTCCAGTGC
CATTGCAGGGCCGGCAGACAACCCAGCCGCTTACGCCTGGCCAACCGCCCGTTCCTCCACACATGGGGCA
TTCCACGGCGTCGGTGCCTGGTTGTTCTTGATTTTCCATGCCGCCTCCTTTAGCCGCTAAAATTCATCTA
CTCATTTATTCATTTGCTCATTTACTCTGGTAGCTGCGCGATGTATTCAGATAGCAGCTCGGTAATGGTC
TTGCCTTGGCGTACCGCGTACATCTTCAGCTTGGTGTGATCCTCCGCCGGCAACTGAAAGTTGACCCGCT
TCATGGCTGGCGTGTCTGCCAGGCTGGCCAACGTTGCAGCCTTGCTGCTGCGTGCGCTCGGACGGCCGGC
ACTTAGCGTGTTTGTGCTTTTGCTCATTTTCTCTTTACCTCATTAACTCAAATGAGTTTTGATTTAATTT
CAGCGGCCAGCGCCTGGACCTCGCGGGCAGCGTCGCCCTCGGGTTCTGATTCAAGAACGGTTGTGCCGGC
GGCGGCAGTGCCTGGGTAGCTCACGCGCTGCGTGATACGGGACTCAAGAATGGGCAGCTCGTACCCGGCC
AGCGCCTCGGCAACCTCACCGCCGATGCGCGTGCCTTTGATCGCCCGCGACACGACAAAGGCCGCTTGTA
GCCTTCCATCCGTGACCTCAATGCGCTGCTTAACCAGCTCCACCAGGTCGGCGGTGGCCCATATGTCGTA
AGGGCTTGGCTGCACCGGAATCAGCACGAAGTCGGCTGCCTTGATCGCGGACACAGCCAAGTCCGCCGCC
TGGGGCGCTCCGTCGATCACTACGAAGTCGCGCCGGCCGATGGCCTTCACGTCGCGGTCAATCGTCGGGC
GGTCGATGCCGACAACGGTTAGCGGTTGATCTTCCCGCACGGCCGCCCAATCGCGGGCACTGCCCTGGGG
ATCGGAATCGACTAACAGAACATCGGCCCCGGCGAGTTGCAGGGCGCGGGCTAGATGGGTTGCGATGGTC
GTCTTGCCTGACCCGCCTTTCTGGTTAAGTACAGCGATAACCTTCATGCGTTCCCCTTGCGTATTTGTTT
ATTTACTCATCGCATCATATACGCAGCGACCGCATGACGCAAGCTGTTTTACTCAAATACACATCACCTT
TTTAGACGGCGGCGCTCGGTTTCTTCAGCGGCCAAGCTGGCCGGCCAGGCCGCCAGCTTGGCATCAGACA
AACCGGCCAGGATTTCATGCAGCCGCACGGCTGATGGGCTGCCTGTATCGAGTGGTGATTTTGTGCCGAG
CTGCCGGTCGGGGAGCTGTTGGCTGGCTGGTGGCAGGATATATTGTGGTGTAAACAAATTGACGCTTAGA
CAACTTAATAACACATTGCGGACGTTTTTAATGTACTGGGGTGGATTACGGGTCTCACACCTACGTTGTC
TTCAAAGCTGAACGAAAAACGTAAAATGATATAAATATCAATATATTAAATTAGATTTTGCATAAAAAAC
AGACTACATAATACTGTAAAACACAACATATCCAGTCACTATGGCGGCCCCTCGAGGGGCCGCATTAGGC
ACCCCAGGCTTTACACTTTATGCTTCCGGCTCGTATAATGTGTGGATTTTGAGTTAGGATCCGTCGAGAT
TTTCAGGAGCTAAGGAAGCTAAAATGGAGAAAAAAATCACTGGATATACCACCGTTGATATATCCCAATG
GCATCGTAAAGAACATTTTGAGGCATTTCAGTCAGTTGCTCAATGTACCTATAACCAGACCGTTCAGCTG
GATATTACGGCCTTTTTAAAGACCGTAAAGAAAAATAAGCACAAGTTTTATCCGGCCTTTATTCACATTC
TTGCCCGCCTGATGAATGCTCATCCGGAATTCCGTATGGCAATGAAAGACGGTGAGCTGGTGATATGGGA
TAGTGTTCACCCTTGTTACACCGTTTTCCATGAGCAAACTGAAACGTTTTCATCGCTCTGGAGTGAATAC
CACGACGATTTCCGGCAGTTTCTACACATATATTCGCAAGATGTGGCGTGTTACGGTGAAAACCTGGCCT
ATTTCCCTAAAGGGTTTATTGAGAATATGTTTTTCGTGTCAGCCAATCCCTGGGTGAGTTTCACCAGTTT
TGATTTAAACGTGGCCAATATGGACAACTTCTTCGCCCCCGTTTTCACCATGGGCAAATATTATACGCAA
GGCGACAAGGTGCTGATGCCGCTGGCGATTCAGGTTCATCATGCCGTTTGTGATGGCTTCCATGTCGGCA
GAATGCTTAATGAATTACAACAGTACTGCGATGAGTGGCAGGGCGGGGCGTAATCTAGAGGATCCGGCTT
ACTAAAAGCCAGATAACAGTATGCGTATTTGCGCGCTGATTTTTGCGGTATAAGAATATATACTGATATG
TATACCCGAAGTATGTCAAAAAGAGGTATGCTATGAAGCAGCGTATTACAGTGACAGTTGACAGCGACAG
CTATCAGTTGCTCAAGGCATATATGATGTCAATATCTCCGGTCTGGTAAGCACAACCATGCAGAATGAAG
CCCGTCGTCTGCGTGCCGAACGCTGGAAAGCGGAAAATCAGGAAGGGATGGCTGAGGTCGCCCGGTTTAT
TGAAATGAACGGCTCTTTTGCTGACGAGAACAGGGGCTGGTGAAATGCAGTTTAAGGTTTACACCTATAA
AAGAGAGAGCCGTTATCGTCTGTTTGTGGATGTACAGAGTGATATTATTGACACGCCCGGGCGACGGATG
GTGATCCCCCTGGCCAGTGCACGTCTGCTGTCAGATAAAGTCCCCCGTGAACTTTACCCGGTGGTGCATA
TCGGGGATGAAAGCTGGCGCATGATGACCACCGATATGGCCAGTGTGCCGGTTTCCGTTATCGGGGAAGA
AGTGGCTGATCTCAGCCACCGCGAAAATGACATCAAAAACGCCATTAACCTGATGTTCTGGGGAATATAA
ATGTCAGGCTCCCTTATACACAGCCAGTCTGCAGGTCGACGAAGACTTTCTGAAGGTGAGACCTCTGGTT
TAAACTATCAGTGTTTGACAGGATATATTGGCGGGTAAACCTAAGAGAAAAGAGCGTTTATTAGAATAAT
CGGATATTTAAAAGGGCGTGAAAAGGTTTATCCGTTCGTCCATTTGTATGTGCCAACCACAGGAACCGTA
AAAAGGCCGCGTTGCTGGCGTTTTTCCATAGGCTCCGCCCCCCTGACGAGCATCACAAAAATCGACGCTC
AAGTCAGAGGTGGCGAAACCCGACAGGACTATAAAGATACCAGGCGTTTCCCCCTGGAAGCTCCCTCGTG
CGCTCTCCTGTTCCGACCCTGCCGCTTACCGGATACCTGTCCGCCTTTCTCCCTTCGGGAAGCGTGGCGC
TTTCTCATAGCTCACGCTGTAGGTATCTCAGTTCGGTGTAGGTCGTTCGCTCCAAGCTGGGCTGTGTGCA
CGAACCCCCCGTTCAGCCCGACCGCTGCGCCTTATCCGGTAACTATCGTCTTGAGTCCAACCCGGTAAGA
CACGACTTATCGCCACTGGCAGCAGCCACTGGTAACAGGATTAGCAGAGCGAGGTATGTAGGCGGTGCTA
CAGAGTTCTTGAAGTGGTGGCCTAACTACGGCTACACTAGAAGGACAGTATTTGGTATCTGCGCTCTGCT
GAAGCCAGTTACCTTCGGAAAAAGAGTTGGTAGCTCTTGATCCGGCAAACAAACCACCGCTGGTAGCGGT
GGTTTTTTTGTTTGCAAGCAGCAGATTACGCGCAGAAAAAAAGGATCTCAAGAAGATCCTTTGATCTTTT
CTACGGGGTCTGACGCTCAGTGGAACGAAAACTCACGTTAAGGGATTTTGGTCATGAGATTATCAAAAAG
GATCTTCACCTAGATCATAAAATCATTATTTGCCATCCAGCTGATATCCCCTATAGTGAGTCGTATTACA
TGGTCATAGCTGTTTCCTGGCAGCTCTGGCCCGTGTCTCAAAATCTCTGATGTTACATTGCACAAGATAA
AAATATATCATCATGAACAATAAAACTGTCTGCTTACATAAACAGTAATACAAGGGGTGTTATGAGCCAT
ATTCAACGGGAAACGTCGAGGCCGCGATTAAATTCCAACATGGATGCTGATTTATATGGGTATAAATGGG
CTCGCGATAATGTCGGGCAATCAGGTGCGACAATCTATCGCTTGTATGGGAAGCCCGATGCGCCAGAGTT
GTTTCTGAAACATGGCAAAGGTAGCGTTGCCAATGATGTTACAGATGAGATGGTCAGACTAAACTGGCTG
ACGGAATTTATGCCTCTTCCGACCATCAAGCATTTTATCCGTACTCCTGATGATGCATGGTTACTCACCA
CTGCGATCCCCGGAAAAACAGCATTCCAGGTATTAGAAGAATATCCTGATTCAGGTGAAAATATTGTTGA
TGCGCTGGCAGTGTTCCTGCGCCGGTTGCATTCGATTCCTGTTTGTAATTGTCCTTTTAACAGCGATCGC
GTATTTCGTCTTGCTCAGGCGCAATCACGAATGAATAACGGTTTGGTTGATGCGAGTGATTTTGATGACG
AGCGTAATGGCTGGCCTGTTGAACAAGTCTGGAAAGAAATGCATAAACTTTTGCCATTCTCACCGGATTC
AGTCGTCACTCATGGTGATTTCTCACTTGATAACCTTATTTTTGACGAGGGGAAATTAATAGGTTGTATT
GATGTTGGACGAGTCGGAATCGCAGACCGATACCAGGATCTTGCCATCCTATGGAACTGCCTCGGTGAGT
TTTCTCCTTCATTACAGAAACGGCTTTTTCAAAAATATGGTATTGATAATCCTGATATGAATAAATTGCA
GTTTCATTTGATGCTCGATGAGTTTTTCTAATCAGAATTGGTTAATTGGTTGTAACACTGGCAGAGCATT
ACGCTGACTTGACGGGACGGCGCAAGCTCATGAC
