>Addgene plasmid #54384 | LIIIalpha F C-D | addgene partial sequence | sequence record 90611 | LB-F1 5'-gtggtgtaaacaaattgacgc-3'
TTTTTAATGTACTGGGGTGGATTACGGGTCTCACACCTACGTTGTCTTCAAAGCTGAACGAAAAACGTAA
AATGATATAAATATCAATATATTAAATTAGATTTTGCATAAAAAACAGACTACATAATACTGTAAAACAC
AACATATCCAGTCACTATGGCGGCCCCTCGAGGGGCCGCATTAGGCACCCCAGGCTTTACACTTTATGCT
TCCGGCTCGTATAATGTGTGGATTTTGAGTTAGGATCCGTCGAGATTTTCAGGAGCTAAGGAAGCTAAAA
TGGAGAAAAAAATCACTGGATATACCACCGTTGATATATCCCAATGGCATCGTAAAGAACATTTTGAGGC
ATTTCAGTCAGTTGCTCAATGTACCTATAACCAGACCGTTCAGCTGGATATTACGGCCTTTTTAAAGACC
GTAAAGAAAAATAAGCACAAGTTTTATCCGGCCTTTATTCACATTCTTGCCCGCCTGATGAATGCTCATC
CGGAATTCCGTATGGCAATGAAAGACGGTGAGCTGGTGATATGGGATAGTGTTCACCCTTGTTACACCGT
TTTCCATGAGCAAACTGAAACGTTTTCATCGCTCTGGAGTGAATACCACGACGATTTCCGGCAGTTTCTA
CACATATATTCGCAAGATGTGGCGTGTTACGGTGAAAACCTGGCCTATTTCCCTAAAGGGTTTATTGAGA
ATATGTTTTTCGTGTCAGCCAATCCCTGGGTGAGTTTCACCAGTTTTGATTTAAACGTGGCCAATATGGA
CAACTTCTTCGCCCCCGTTTTCACCATGGGCAAATATTATACGCAAGGCGACAAGGTGCTGATGCCGCTG
G
