>Addgene plasmid #54384 | LIIIalpha F C-D | addgene partial sequence | sequence record 92155 | CAT-F 5'-GTTTGTGATGGCTTCCATGTC-3'
ACAGTATGCGTATTTGCGCGCTGATTTTTGCGGTATAAGAATATATACTGATATGTATACCCGAAGTATG
TCAAAAAGAGGTATGCTATGAAGCAGCGTATTACAGTGACAGTTGACAGCGACAGCTATCAGTTGCTCAA
GGCATATATGATGTCAATATCTCCGGTCTGGTAAGCACAACCATGCAGAATGAAGCCCGTCGTCTGCGTG
CCGAACGCTGGAAAGCGGAAAATCAGGAAGGGATGGCTGAGGTCGCCCGGTTTATTGAAATGAACGGCTC
TTTTGCTGACGAGAACAGGGGCTGGTGAAATGCAGTTTAAGGTTTACACCTATAAAAGAGAGAGCCGTTA
TCGTCTGTTTGTGGATGTACAGAGTGATATTATTGACACGCCCGGGCGACGGATGGTGATCCCCCTGGCC
AGTGCACGTCTGCTGTCAGATAAAGTCCCCCGTGAACTTTACCCGGTGGTGCATATCGGGGATGAAAGCT
GGCGCATGATGACCA
